Addgene plasmid #157950: Lenti AID-BEmax
Purpose: Lentiviral expression of AID-BEmax
Depositing lab: Dali Li. Depositing organization: East China Normal University. Publication: Dual base editor catalyzes both cytosine and adenine base conversions in human cells. Zhang X, Zhu B, Chen L, Xie L, Yu W, Wang Y, Li L, Yin S, Yang L, Hu H, Han H, Li Y, Wang L, Chen G, Ma X, Geng H, Huang W, Pang X, Yang Z, Wu Y, Siwko S, Kurita R, Nakamura Y, Yang L, Liu M, Li D. Nat Biotechnol. 2020 Jun 1. pii: 10.1038/s41587-020-0527-y. doi: 10.1038/s41587-020-0527-y. PubMed 32483363.
Backbone
  Vector backbone: Adapted from lentiCRISPRv1
  Vector type: Mammalian Expression, Lentiviral, CRISPR
Growth in bacteria
  Bacterial resistance: Ampicillin, 100 μg/mL
  Growth temperature: 37°C
  Growth strain: NEB Stable
  Copy number: High Copy
Gene/Insert
  Gene/Insert name: Lenti AID-BEmax
  Species: Synthetic
  Cloning method: Gibson Cloning
  Sequencing primers: 5′ ctgcagacaaatggcagta; 3′ TTAAGAATACCAGTCAATCTTTC
Terms and licenses: Academic/Nonprofit Terms; Industry Terms: Not Available to Industry
How to cite: Lenti AID-BEmax was a gift from Dali Li (Addgene plasmid # 157950 ; http://n2t.net/addgene:157950 ; RRID:Addgene_157950)
