[The description below was written by a language model from this plasmid's Addgene catalogue record and pLannotate feature annotations shown in this document.]
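Description:
Lenti AID-BEmax is a 14.6 kb third-generation-style, self-inactivating HIV-1 lentiviral transfer plasmid adapted from lentiCRISPRv1, built to deliver a cytosine base editor into mammalian cells. It is propagated in E. coli through a high-copy ColE1/pUC-type origin with ampicillin selection (AmpR). The backbone also carries an f1 origin and an SV40/EM7-driven bleomycin/Zeocin resistance cassette lying outside the viral genome. A CMV enhancer/promoter fused to a truncated 5' LTR drives genomic RNA production in packaging cells. The Ψ packaging signal, partial gag, RRE and cPPT/CTS support encapsidation, Rev-dependent export and nuclear import. The ΔU3 3' LTR, followed by a bGH polyadenylation signal, inactivates LTR promoter activity after integration.

Between the LTRs, an EF-1α core promoter drives the editor. This consists of a fragment of human activation-induced cytidine deaminase (AICDA/AID) placed upstream of Streptococcus pyogenes Cas9, with a nucleoplasmin bipartite NLS at the C-terminus. The Cas9 N-terminal portion is annotated with the D10A mutation and the C-terminal portion as ordinary Cas9, which is consistent with a D10A nickase as used in BEmax-type editors. The table does not annotate linkers or any uracil glycosylase inhibitor domains. EGFP follows shortly after the NLS as a fluorescent marker, but how it is linked to the editor is not annotated. A separate mouse PGK promoter drives puromycin N-acetyltransferase for selecting transduced cells, and a WPRE enhances transcript expression. No U6 promoter or guide RNA scaffold is annotated, so the guide is presumably supplied separately. The construct is intended for lentiviral expression of AID-BEmax and is associated with work on base editing in human cells.
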