Features (pLannotate 1.2.2; 36 found; start..end, strand, type, name):
      1..861     -  CDS            AmpR: β-lactamase; bla; confers resistance to ampicillin, carbenicillin, and related antibiotics
    862..966     -  promoter       AmpR promoter: bla
   1025..1077    -  misc_feature   bom (fragment): basis of mobility region from pBR322
   1232..1611    +  enhancer       CMV enhancer: human cytomegalovirus immediate early enhancer
   1612..1811    +  promoter       CMV promoter: human cytomegalovirus (CMV) immediate early promoter
   1829..2009    +  LTR            5' LTR (truncated): truncated 5' long terminal repeat (LTR) from HIV-1
   2056..2181    +  misc_feature   HIV-1 Ψ: packaging signal of human immunodeficiency virus type 1
   2165..2528    +  CDS            HIV-1 gag (fragment): gag protein from human immunodeficiency virus 1; gag
   2674..2907    +  misc_feature   RRE: The Rev response element (RRE) of HIV-1 allows for Rev-dependent mRNA export from the nucleus to the cytoplasm.
   3284..3384    +  CDS            Rev (fragment): human immunodeficiency virus 1 (HIV-1) Rev protein; rev; enhances nuclear export of unspliced and incompletely spliced viral mRNAs
   3434..3551    +  misc_feature   cPPT/CTS: central polypurine tract and central termination sequence of HIV-1
   3619..3637    +  CDS            small t antigen (fragment): SV40 (simian virus 40) small t antigen
   3663..3874    +  promoter       EF-1α core promoter: core promoter for human elongation factor EF-1α
   3961..4503    +  CDS            AICDA (fragment): AICDA_HUMAN - Also known as AID. Experimental evidence at protein level: Swiss-Prot protein existence level 1. Single-stranded DNA-specific cytidine deaminase. Involved in somatic hypermutation (SHM), gene conversion, and class-switch recombination (CSR) in B-lymphocytes by deaminating C to U during transcription of Ig-variable (V) and Ig-switch (S) region DNA. Required for several crucial steps of B-cell terminal differentiation necessary for efficient antibody responses (PubMed:18722174, PubMed:21385873, PubMed:21518874, PubMed:27716525). May also play a role in the epigenetic regulation of
   4600..6201    +  CDS            dCas9(N): N-terminal portion of catalytically inactive Streptococcus pyogenes dCas9 carrying the D10A mutation (Zetsche et al., 2015)
   6202..8700    +  CDS            Cas9(C): C-terminal portion of Streptococcus pyogenes Cas9 (Zetsche et al., 2015)
   8701..8748    +  CDS            nucleoplasmin NLS: bipartite nuclear localization signal from nucleoplasmin
   8827..9543    +  CDS            EGFP: EGFP is a basic (constitutively fluorescent) green fluorescent protein published in 1996, derived from Aequorea victoria. It is reported to be a rapidly-maturing weak dimer with moderate acid sensitivity.
   9579..10078   +  promoter       PGK promoter: mouse phosphoglycerate kinase 1 promoter
  10091..10690   +  CDS            PuroR (fragment): puromycin N-acetyltransferase; pac from Streptomyces; confers resistance to puromycin
  10706..11294   +  misc_feature   WPRE: woodchuck hepatitis virus posttranscriptional regulatory element
  11345..11364   +  misc_feature   cPPT/CTS (fragment): central polypurine tract and central termination sequence of HIV-1
  11366..11599   +  LTR            3' LTR (ΔU3): self-inactivating 3' long terminal repeat (LTR) from HIV-1
  11631..11855   +  polyA_signal   bGH poly(A) signal: bovine growth hormone polyadenylation signal
  11859..11880   +  promoter       SV40 promoter (fragment): SV40 enhancer and early promoter
  11901..12329   +  rep_origin     f1 ori (sequence partly withheld): f1 bacteriophage origin of replication; arrow indicates direction of (+) strand synthesis
  12343..12672   +  promoter       SV40 promoter: SV40 enhancer and early promoter
  12720..12767   +  promoter       EM7 promoter: synthetic bacterial promoter&nbsp
  12786..13160   +  CDS            BleoR: antibiotic-binding protein; Sh ble from Streptoalloteichus hindustanus; confers resistance to bleomycin, phleomycin, and Zeocin™
  13170..13295   +  CDS            ble (fragment): BLE_KLEPN - Experimental evidence at protein level: Swiss-Prot protein existence level 1. Binding protein with a strong affinity to the bleomycin family of antibiotics. Binds to CL990; an antimitotic-antibiotic compound. From Klebsiella pneumoniae.
  13290..13411   +  polyA_signal   SV40 poly(A) signal: SV40 polyadenylation signal
  13482..13504   -  protein_bind   lac operator (fragment): The lac repressor binds to the lac operator to inhibit transcription in E. coli. This inhibition can be relieved by adding lactose or isopropyl-β-D-thiogalactopyranoside (IPTG). lac repressor encoded by lacI
  13508..13538   -  promoter       lac promoter: promoter for the E. coli lac operon
  13553..13574   -  protein_bind   CAP binding site: CAP binding activates transcription in the presence of cAMP. E. coli catabolite activator protein
  13587..13679   -  CDS            lacI (fragment): lac repressor; lacI; The lac repressor binds to the lac operator to inhibit transcription in E. coli. This inhibition can be relieved by adding lactose or isopropyl-β-D-thiogalactopyranoside (IPTG).
  13862..14450   -  rep_origin     ori: high-copy-number ColE1/pMB1/pBR322/pUC origin of replication
>Addgene plasmid #157950 | Lenti AID-BEmax | addgene full sequence | sequence record 318811 | Addgene NGS Result
TTACCAATGCTTAATCAGTGAGGCACCTATCTCAGCGATCTGTCTATTTCGTTCATCCATAGTTGCCTGA
CTCCCCGTCGTGTAGATAACTACGATACGGGAGGGCTTACCATCTGGCCCCAGTGCTGCAATGATACCGC
GAGACCCACGCTCACCGGCTCCAGATTTATCAGCAATAAACCAGCCAGCCGGAAGGGCCGAGCGCAGAAG
TGGTCCTGCAACTTTATCCGCCTCCATCCAGTCTATTAATTGTTGCCGGGAAGCTAGAGTAAGTAGTTCG
CCAGTTAATAGTTTGCGCAACGTTGTTGCCATTGCTACAGGCATCGTGGTGTCACGCTCGTCGTTTGGTA
TGGCTTCATTCAGCTCCGGTTCCCAACGATCAAGGCGAGTTACATGATCCCCCATGTTGTGCAAAAAAGC
GGTTAGCTCCTTCGGTCCTCCGATCGTTGTCAGAAGTAAGTTGGCCGCAGTGTTATCACTCATGGTTATG
GCAGCACTGCATAATTCTCTTACTGTCATGCCATCCGTAAGATGCTTTTCTGTGACTGGTGAGTACTCAA
CCAAGTCATTCTGAGAATAGTGTATGCGGCGACCGAGTTGCTCTTGCCCGGCGTCAATACGGGATAATAC
CGCGCCACATAGCAGAACTTTAAAAGTGCTCATCATTGGAAAACGTTCTTCGGGGCGAAAACTCTCAAGG
ATCTTACCGCTGTTGAGATCCAGTTCGATGTAACCCACTCGTGCACCCAACTGATCTTCAGCATCTTTTA
CTTTCACCAGCGTTTCTGGGTGAGCAAAAACAGGAAGGCAAAATGCCGCAAAAAAGGGAATAAGGGCGAC
ACGGAAATGTTGAATACTCATACTCTTCCTTTTTCAATATTATTGAAGCATTTATCAGGGTTATTGTCTC
ATGAGCGGATACATATTTGAATGTATTTAGAAAAATAAACAAATAGGGGTTCCGCGCACATTTCCCCGAA
AAGTGCCACCTGACGTCGACGGATCGGGAGATCTCCCGATCCCCTATGGTGCACTCTCAGTACAATCTGC
TCTGATGCCGCATAGTTAAGCCAGTATCTGCTCCCTGCTTGTGTGTTGGAGGTCGCTGAGTAGTGCGCGA
GCAAAATTTAAGCTACAACAAGGCAAGGCTTGACCGACAATTGCATGAAGAATCTGCTTAGGGTTAGGCG
TTTTGCGCTGCTTCGCGATGTACGGGCCAGATATACGCGTTGACATTGATTATTGACTAGTTATTAATAG
TAATCAATTACGGGGTCATTAGTTCATAGCCCATATATGGAGTTCCGCGTTACATAACTTACGGTAAATG
GCCCGCCTGGCTGACCGCCCAACGACCCCCGCCCATTGACGTCAATAATGACGTATGTTCCCATAGTAAC
GCCAATAGGGACTTTCCATTGACGTCAATGGGTGGAGTATTTACGGTAAACTGCCCACTTGGCAGTACAT
CAAGTGTATCATATGCCAAGTACGCCCCCTATTGACGTCAATGACGGTAAATGGCCCGCCTGGCATTATG
CCCAGTACATGACCTTATGGGACTTTCCTACTTGGCAGTACATCTACGTATTAGTCATCGCTATTACCAT
GGTGATGCGGTTTTGGCAGTACATCAATGGGCGTGGATAGCGGTTTGACTCACGGGGATTTCCAAGTCTC
CACCCCATTGACGTCAATGGGAGTTTGTTTTGGCACCAAAATCAACGGGACTTTCCAAAATGTCGTAACA
ACTCCGCCCCATTGACGCAAATGGGCGGTAGGCGTGTACGGTGGGAGGTCTATATAAGCAGCGCGTTTTG
CCTGTACTGGGTCTCTCTGGTTAGACCAGATCTGAGCCTGGGAGCTCTCTGGCTAACTAGGGAACCCACT
GCTTAAGCCTCAATAAAGCTTGCCTTGAGTGCTTCAAGTAGTGTGTGCCCGTCTGTTGTGTGACTCTGGT
AACTAGAGATCCCTCAGACCCTTTTAGTCAGTGTGGAAAATCTCTAGCAGTGGCGCCCGAACAGGGACTT
GAAAGCGAAAGGGAAACCAGAGGAGCTCTCTCGACGCAGGACTCGGCTTGCTGAAGCGCGCACGGCAAGA
GGCGAGGGGCGGCGACTGGTGAGTACGCCAAAAATTTTGACTAGCGGAGGCTAGAAGGAGAGAGATGGGT
GCGAGAGCGTCAGTATTAAGCGGGGGAGAATTAGATCGCGATGGGAAAAAATTCGGTTAAGGCCAGGGGG
AAAGAAAAAATATAAATTAAAACATATAGTATGGGCAAGCAGGGAGCTAGAACGATTCGCAGTTAATCCT
GGCCTGTTAGAAACATCAGAAGGCTGTAGACAAATACTGGGACAGCTACAACCATCCCTTCAGACAGGAT
CAGAAGAACTTAGATCATTATATAATACAGTAGCAACCCTCTATTGTGTGCATCAAAGGATAGAGATAAA
AGACACCAAGGAAGCTTTAGACAAGATAGAGGAAGAGCAAAACAAAAGTAAGACCACCGCACAGCAAGCG
GCCGCTGATCTTCAGACCTGGAGGAGGAGATATGAGGGACAATTGGAGAAGTGAATTATATAAATATAAA
GTAGTAAAAATTGAACCATTAGGAGTAGCACCCACCAAGGCAAAGAGAAGAGTGGTGCAGAGAGAAAAAA
GAGCAGTGGGAATAGGAGCTTTGTTCCTTGGGTTCTTGGGAGCAGCAGGAAGCACTATGGGCGCAGCGTC
AATGACGCTGACGGTACAGGCCAGACAATTATTGTCTGGTATAGTGCAGCAGCAGAACAATTTGCTGAGG
GCTATTGAGGCGCAACAGCATCTGTTGCAACTCACAGTCTGGGGCATCAAGCAGCTCCAGGCAAGAATCC
TGGCTGTGGAAAGATACCTAAAGGATCAACAGCTCCTGGGGATTTGGGGTTGCTCTGGAAAACTCATTTG
CACCACTGCTGTGCCTTGGAATGCTAGTTGGAGTAATAAATCTCTGGAACAGATTTGGAATCACACGACC
TGGATGGAGTGGGACAGAGAAATTAACAATTACACAAGCTTAATACACTCCTTAATTGAAGAATCGCAAA
ACCAGCAAGAAAAGAATGAACAAGAATTATTGGAATTAGATAAATGGGCAAGTTTGTGGAATTGGTTTAA
CATAACAAATTGGCTGTGGTATATAAAATTATTCATAATGATAGTAGGAGGCTTGGTAGGTTTAAGAATA
GTTTTTGCTGTACTTTCTATAGTGAATAGAGTTAGGCAGGGATATTCACCATTATCGTTTCAGACCCACC
TCCCAACCCCGAGGGGACCCGACAGGCCCGAAGGAATAGAAGAAGAAGGTGGAGAGAGAGACAGAGACAG
ATCCATTCGATTAGTGAACGGATCGGCACTGCGTGCGCCAATTCTGCAGACAAATGGCAGTATTCATCCA
CAATTTTAAAAGAAAAGGGGGGATTGGGGGGTACAGTGCAGGGGAAAGAATAGTAGACATAATAGCAACA
GACATACAAACTAAAGAATTACAAAAACAAATTACAAAAATTCAAAATTTTCGGGTTTATTACAGGGACA
GCAGAGATCCAGTTTGGTTAATTAAGGTACCGAATTCGATATCGCTAGCTAGGTCTTGAAAGGAGTGGGA
ATTGGCTCCGGTGCCCGTCAGTGGGCAGAGCGCACATCGCCCACAGTCCCCGAGAAGTTGGGGGGAGGGG
TCGGCAATTGATCCGGTGCCTAGAGAAGGTGGCGCGGGGTAAACTGGGAAAGTGATGTCGTGTACTGGCT
CCGCCTTTTTCCCGAGGGTGGGGGAGAACCGTATATAAGTGCAGTAGTCGCCGTGAACGTTCTTTTTCGC
AACGGGTTTGCCGCCAGAACACAGGGGCGCGCCTCTAGAGCGATCGCGCCACCATGAAGAGGACCGCCGA
TGGCTCTGAGTTCGAGAGCCCCAAGAAGAAGCGGAAGGTGGACAGCCTGCTGATGAACCGGAGAAAGTTC
CTGTATCAGTTTAAGAATGTGAGGTGGGCAAAGGGCAGGCGCGAGACCTACCTGTGCTATGTGGTGAAGC
GGAGAGATAGCGCCACATCTTTCAGCCTGGACTTTGGCTACCTGCGGAACAAGAATGGCTGCCACGTGGA
GCTGCTGTTTCTGAGATACATCTCCGACTGGGATCTGGACCCAGGCAGGTGTTATCGCGTGACCTGGTTC
ACATCCTGGTCTCCCTGCTACGATTGTGCCCGGCACGTGGCCGACTTTCTGAGAGGCAACCCTAATCTGT
CTCTGAGGATCTTCACCGCCCGCCTGTATTTTTGCGAGGATAGGAAGGCCGAGCCAGAGGGACTGAGGCG
CCTGCACAGGGCCGGCGTGCAGATCGCCATCATGACATTCAAGGACTACTTTTATTGTTGGAACACCTTC
GTGGAGAATCACGAGCGGACATTTAAGGCCTGGGAGGGACTGCACGAGAACTCCGTGCGGCTGTCTAGAC
AGCTGCGGAGAATCCTGCTGCCAAGCGGAGGATCTAGCGGAGGATCTAGCGGCTCTGAGACCCCTGGAAC
ATCCGAATCCGCCACTCCAGAGAGCAGCGGAGGCTCTTCTGGAGGATCAGACAAGAAGTACAGCATCGGC
CTGGCCATCGGCACCAACTCTGTGGGCTGGGCCGTGATCACCGACGAGTACAAGGTGCCCAGCAAGAAAT
TCAAGGTGCTGGGCAACACCGACCGGCACAGCATCAAGAAGAACCTGATCGGAGCCCTGCTGTTCGACAG
CGGCGAAACAGCCGAGGCCACCCGGCTGAAGAGAACCGCCAGAAGAAGATACACCAGACGGAAGAACCGG
ATCTGCTATCTGCAAGAGATCTTCAGCAACGAGATGGCCAAGGTGGACGACAGCTTCTTCCACAGACTGG
AAGAGTCCTTCCTGGTGGAAGAGGATAAGAAGCACGAGCGGCACCCCATCTTCGGCAACATCGTGGACGA
GGTGGCCTACCACGAGAAGTACCCCACCATCTACCACCTGAGAAAGAAACTGGTGGACAGCACCGACAAG
GCCGACCTGCGGCTGATCTATCTGGCCCTGGCCCACATGATCAAGTTCCGGGGCCACTTCCTGATCGAGG
GCGACCTGAACCCCGACAACAGCGACGTGGACAAGCTGTTCATCCAGCTGGTGCAGACCTACAACCAGCT
GTTCGAGGAAAACCCCATCAACGCCAGCGGCGTGGACGCCAAGGCCATCCTGTCTGCCAGACTGAGCAAG
AGCAGACGGCTGGAAAATCTGATCGCCCAGCTGCCCGGCGAGAAGAAGAATGGCCTGTTCGGAAACCTGA
TTGCCCTGAGCCTGGGCCTGACCCCCAACTTCAAGAGCAACTTCGACCTGGCCGAGGATGCCAAACTGCA
GCTGAGCAAGGACACCTACGACGACGACCTGGACAACCTGCTGGCCCAGATCGGCGACCAGTACGCCGAC
CTGTTTCTGGCCGCCAAGAACCTGTCCGACGCCATCCTGCTGAGCGACATCCTGAGAGTGAACACCGAGA
TCACCAAGGCCCCCCTGAGCGCCTCTATGATCAAGAGATACGACGAGCACCACCAGGACCTGACCCTGCT
GAAAGCTCTCGTGCGGCAGCAGCTGCCTGAGAAGTACAAAGAGATTTTCTTCGACCAGAGCAAGAACGGC
TACGCCGGCTACATTGACGGCGGAGCCAGCCAGGAAGAGTTCTACAAGTTCATCAAGCCCATCCTGGAAA
AGATGGACGGCACCGAGGAACTGCTCGTGAAGCTGAACAGAGAGGACCTGCTGCGGAAGCAGCGGACCTT
CGACAACGGCAGCATCCCCCACCAGATCCACCTGGGAGAGCTGCACGCCATTCTGCGGCGGCAGGAAGAT
TTTTACCCATTCCTGAAGGACAACCGGGAAAAGATCGAGAAGATCCTGACCTTCCGCATCCCCTACTACG
TGGGCCCTCTGGCCAGGGGAAACAGCAGATTCGCCTGGATGACCAGAAAGAGCGAGGAAACCATCACCCC
CTGGAACTTCGAGGAAGTGGTGGACAAGGGCGCTTCCGCCCAGAGCTTCATCGAGCGGATGACCAACTTC
GATAAGAACCTGCCCAACGAGAAGGTGCTGCCCAAGCACAGCCTGCTGTACGAGTACTTCACCGTGTATA
ACGAGCTGACCAAAGTGAAATACGTGACCGAGGGAATGAGAAAGCCCGCCTTCCTGAGCGGCGAGCAGAA
AAAGGCCATCGTGGACCTGCTGTTCAAGACCAACCGGAAAGTGACCGTGAAGCAGCTGAAAGAGGACTAC
TTCAAGAAAATCGAGTGCTTCGACTCCGTGGAAATCTCCGGCGTGGAAGATCGGTTCAACGCCTCCCTGG
GCACATACCACGATCTGCTGAAAATTATCAAGGACAAGGACTTCCTGGACAATGAGGAAAACGAGGACAT
TCTGGAAGATATCGTGCTGACCCTGACACTGTTTGAGGACAGAGAGATGATCGAGGAACGGCTGAAAACC
TATGCCCACCTGTTCGACGACAAAGTGATGAAGCAGCTGAAGCGGCGGAGATACACCGGCTGGGGCAGGC
TGAGCCGGAAGCTGATCAACGGCATCCGGGACAAGCAGTCCGGCAAGACAATCCTGGATTTCCTGAAGTC
CGACGGCTTCGCCAACAGAAACTTCATGCAGCTGATCCACGACGACAGCCTGACCTTTAAAGAGGACATC
CAGAAAGCCCAGGTGTCCGGCCAGGGCGATAGCCTGCACGAGCACATTGCCAATCTGGCCGGCAGCCCCG
CCATTAAGAAGGGCATCCTGCAGACAGTGAAGGTGGTGGACGAGCTCGTGAAAGTGATGGGCCGGCACAA
GCCCGAGAACATCGTGATCGAAATGGCCAGAGAGAACCAGACCACCCAGAAGGGACAGAAGAACAGCCGC
GAGAGAATGAAGCGGATCGAAGAGGGCATCAAAGAGCTGGGCAGCCAGATCCTGAAAGAACACCCCGTGG
AAAACACCCAGCTGCAGAACGAGAAGCTGTACCTGTACTACCTGCAGAATGGGCGGGATATGTACGTGGA
CCAGGAACTGGACATCAACCGGCTGTCCGACTACGATGTGGACCATATCGTGCCTCAGAGCTTTCTGAAG
GACGACTCCATCGACAACAAGGTGCTGACCAGAAGCGACAAGAACCGGGGCAAGAGCGACAACGTGCCCT
CCGAAGAGGTCGTGAAGAAGATGAAGAACTACTGGCGGCAGCTGCTGAACGCCAAGCTGATTACCCAGAG
AAAGTTCGACAATCTGACCAAGGCCGAGAGAGGCGGCCTGAGCGAACTGGATAAGGCCGGCTTCATCAAG
AGACAGCTGGTGGAAACCCGGCAGATCACAAAGCACGTGGCACAGATCCTGGACTCCCGGATGAACACTA
AGTACGACGAGAATGACAAGCTGATCCGGGAAGTGAAAGTGATCACCCTGAAGTCCAAGCTGGTGTCCGA
TTTCCGGAAGGATTTCCAGTTTTACAAAGTGCGCGAGATCAACAACTACCACCACGCCCACGACGCCTAC
CTGAACGCCGTCGTGGGAACCGCCCTGATCAAAAAGTACCCTAAGCTGGAAAGCGAGTTCGTGTACGGCG
ACTACAAGGTGTACGACGTGCGGAAGATGATCGCCAAGAGCGAGCAGGAAATCGGCAAGGCTACCGCCAA
GTACTTCTTCTACAGCAACATCATGAACTTTTTCAAGACCGAGATTACCCTGGCCAACGGCGAGATCCGG
AAGCGGCCTCTGATCGAGACAAACGGCGAAACCGGGGAGATCGTGTGGGATAAGGGCCGGGATTTTGCCA
CCGTGCGGAAAGTGCTGAGCATGCCCCAAGTGAATATCGTGAAAAAGACCGAGGTGCAGACAGGCGGCTT
CAGCAAAGAGTCTATCCTGCCCAAGAGGAACAGCGATAAGCTGATCGCCAGAAAGAAGGACTGGGACCCT
AAGAAGTACGGCGGCTTCGACAGCCCCACCGTGGCCTATTCTGTGCTGGTGGTGGCCAAAGTGGAAAAGG
GCAAGTCCAAGAAACTGAAGAGTGTGAAAGAGCTGCTGGGGATCACCATCATGGAAAGAAGCAGCTTCGA
GAAGAATCCCATCGACTTTCTGGAAGCCAAGGGCTACAAAGAAGTGAAAAAGGACCTGATCATCAAGCTG
CCTAAGTACTCCCTGTTCGAGCTGGAAAACGGCCGGAAGAGAATGCTGGCCTCTGCCGGCGAACTGCAGA
AGGGAAACGAACTGGCCCTGCCCTCCAAATATGTGAACTTCCTGTACCTGGCCAGCCACTATGAGAAGCT
GAAGGGCTCCCCCGAGGATAATGAGCAGAAACAGCTGTTTGTGGAACAGCACAAGCACTACCTGGACGAG
ATCATCGAGCAGATCAGCGAGTTCTCCAAGAGAGTGATCCTGGCCGACGCTAATCTGGACAAAGTGCTGT
CCGCCTACAACAAGCACCGGGATAAGCCCATCAGAGAGCAGGCCGAGAATATCATCCACCTGTTTACCCT
GACCAATCTGGGAGCCCCTGCCGCCTTCAAGTACTTTGACACCACCATCGACCGGAAGAGGTACACCAGC
ACCAAAGAGGTGCTGGACGCCACCCTGATCCACCAGAGCATCACCGGCCTGTACGAGACACGGATCGACC
TGTCTCAGCTGGGAGGCGACAAAAGGCCGGCGGCCACGAAAAAGGCCGGCCAGGCAAAAAAGAAAAAGGG
ATCCGGCAGCGGCGCAACAAACTTCTCTCTGCTGAAACAAGCCGGAGATGTCGAAGAGAATCCTGGACCG
CTCGAGATGGTGAGCAAGGGCGAGGAGCTGTTCACCGGGGTGGTGCCCATCCTGGTCGAGCTGGACGGCG
ACGTAAACGGCCACAAGTTCAGCGTGTCCGGCGAGGGCGAGGGCGATGCCACCTACGGCAAGCTGACCCT
GAAGTTCATCTGCACCACCGGCAAGCTGCCCGTGCCCTGGCCCACCCTCGTGACCACCCTGACCTACGGC
GTGCAGTGCTTCAGCCGCTACCCCGACCACATGAAGCAGCACGACTTCTTCAAGTCCGCCATGCCCGAAG
GCTACGTCCAGGAGCGCACCATCTTCTTCAAGGACGACGGCAACTACAAGACCCGCGCCGAGGTGAAGTT
CGAGGGCGACACCCTGGTGAACCGCATCGAGCTGAAGGGCATCGACTTCAAGGAGGACGGCAACATCCTG
GGGCACAAGCTGGAGTACAACTACAACAGCCACAACGTCTATATCATGGCCGACAAGCAGAAGAACGGCA
TCAAGGTGAACTTCAAGATCCGCCACAACATCGAGGACGGCAGCGTGCAGCTCGCCGACCACTACCAGCA
GAACACCCCCATCGGCGACGGCCCCGTGCTGCTGCCCGACAACCACTACCTGAGCACCCAGTCCGCCCTG
AGCAAAGACCCCAACGAGAAGCGCGATCACATGGTCCTGCTGGAGTTCGTGACCGCCGCCGGGATCACTC
TCGGCATGGACGAGCTGTACAAGTACTCAGATCTGGAGCTCAAGTGAGCTAGCCTACCGGGTAGGGGAGG
CGCTTTTCCCAAGGCAGTCTGGAGCATGCGCTTTAGCAGCCCCGCTGGGCACTTGGCGCTACACAAGTGG
CCTCTGGCCTCGCACACATTCCACATCCACCGGTAGGCGCCAACCGGCTCCGTTCTTTGGTGGCCCCTTC
GCGCCACCTTCTACTCCTCCCCTAGTCAGGAAGTTCCCCCCCGCCCCGCAGCTCGCGTCGTGCAGGACGT
GACAAATGGAAGTAGCACGTCTCACTAGTCTCGTGCAGATGGACAGCACCGCTGAGCAATGGAAGCGGGT
AGGCCTTTGGGGCAGCGGCCAATAGCAGCTTTGCTCCTTCGCTTTCTGGGCTCAGAGGCTGGGAAGGGGT
GGGTCCGGGGGCGGGCTCAGGGGCGGGCTCAGGGGCGGGGCGGGCGCCCGAAGGTCCTCCGGAGGCCCGG
CATTCTGCACGCTTCAAAAGCGCACGTCTGCCGCGCTGTTCTCCTCTTCCTCATCTCCGGGCCTTTCGGA
ATTCGCCACCATGACCGAGTACAAGCCCACGGTGCGCCTCGCCACCCGCGACGACGTCCCCAGGGCCGTA
CGCACCCTCGCCGCCGCGTTCGCCGACTACCCCGCCACGCGCCACACCGTCGATCCGGACCGCCACATCG
AGCGGGTCACCGAGCTGCAAGAACTCTTCCTCACGCGCGTCGGGCTCGACATCGGCAAGGTGTGGGTCGC
GGACGACGGCGCCGCGGTGGCGGTCTGGACCACGCCGGAGAGCGTCGAAGCGGGGGCGGTGTTCGCCGAG
ATCGGCCCGCGCATGGCCGAGTTGAGCGGTTCCCGGCTGGCCGCGCAGCAACAGATGGAAGGCCTCCTGG
CGCCGCACCGGCCCAAGGAGCCCGCGTGGTTCCTGGCCACCGTCGGAGTCTCGCCCGACCACCAGGGCAA
GGGTCTGGGCAGCGCCGTCGTGCTCCCCGGAGTGGAGGCGGCCGAGCGCGCCGGGGTGCCCGCCTTCCTG
GAGACCTCCGCGCCCCGCAACCTCCCCTTCTACGAGCGGCTCGGCTTCACCGTCACCGCCGACGTCGAGG
TGCCCGAAGGACCGCGCACCTGGTGCATGACCCGCAAGCCCGGTGCCTGAACGCGTTAAGTCGACAATCA
ACCTCTGGATTACAAAATTTGTGAAAGATTGACTGGTATTCTTAACTATGTTGCTCCTTTTACGCTATGT
GGATACGCTGCTTTAATGCCTTTGTATCATGCTATTGCTTCCCGTATGGCTTTCATTTTCTCCTCCTTGT
ATAAATCCTGGTTGCTGTCTCTTTATGAGGAGTTGTGGCCCGTTGTCAGGCAACGTGGCGTGGTGTGCAC
TGTGTTTGCTGACGCAACCCCCACTGGTTGGGGCATTGCCACCACCTGTCAGCTCCTTTCCGGGACTTTC
GCTTTCCCCCTCCCTATTGCCACGGCGGAACTCATCGCCGCCTGCCTTGCCCGCTGCTGGACAGGGGCTC
GGCTGTTGGGCACTGACAATTCCGTGGTGTTGTCGGGGAAATCATCGTCCTTTCCTTGGCTGCTCGCCTG
TGTTGCCACCTGGATTCTGCGCGGGACGTCCTTCTGCTACGTCCCTTCGGCCCTCAATCCAGCGGACCTT
CCTTCCCGCGGCCTGCTGCCGGCTCTGCGGCCTCTTCCGCGTCTTCGCCTTCGCCCTCAGACGAGTCGGA
TCTCCCTTTGGGCCGCCTCCCCGCGTCGACTTTAAGACCAATGACTTACAAGGCAGCTGTAGATCTTAGC
CACTTTTTAAAAGAAAAGGGGGGACTGGAAGGGCTAATTCACTCCCAACGAAGACAAGATCTGCTTTTTG
CTTGTACTGGGTCTCTCTGGTTAGACCAGATCTGAGCCTGGGAGCTCTCTGGCTAACTAGGGAACCCACT
GCTTAAGCCTCAATAAAGCTTGCCTTGAGTGCTTCAAGTAGTGTGTGCCCGTCTGTTGTGTGACTCTGGT
AACTAGAGATCCCTCAGACCCTTTTAGTCAGTGTGGAAAATCTCTAGCAGGGCCCGTTTAAACCCGCTGA
TCAGCCTCGACTGTGCCTTCTAGTTGCCAGCCATCTGTTGTTTGCCCCTCCCCCGTGCCTTCCTTGACCC
TGGAAGGTGCCACTCCCACTGTCCTTTCCTAATAAAATGAGGAAATTGCATCGCATTGTCTGAGTAGGTG
TCATTCTATTCTGGGGGGTGGGGTGGGGCAGGACAGCAAGGGGGAGGATTGGGAAGACAATAGCAGGCAT
GCTGGGGATGCGGTGGGCTCTATGGCTTCTGAGGCGGAAAGAACCAGCTGGGGCTCTAGGGGGTATCCCC
[124 nt withheld, positions 11901-12024]
C
[91 nt withheld, positions 12026-12116]
A
[49 nt withheld, positions 12118-12166]
CCTTTGACGTTGGAGTCCACGTTCTTT
[37 nt withheld, positions 12194-12230]
ACCCTATCTCGGTCTATTCTTTTGATTTATAAGGGATTTTGCCGATTTCGGCCTATTGGTTAAAAAATGA
GCTGATTTAACAAAAATTTAACGCGAATTAATTCTGTGGAATGTGTGTCAGTTAGGGTGTGGAAAGTCCC
CAGGCTCCCCAGCAGGCAGAAGTATGCAAAGCATGCATCTCAATTAGTCAGCAACCAGGTGTGGAAAGTC
CCCAGGCTCCCCAGCAGGCAGAAGTATGCAAAGCATGCATCTCAATTAGTCAGCAACCATAGTCCCGCCC
CTAACTCCGCCCATCCCGCCCCTAACTCCGCCCAGTTCCGCCCATTCTCCGCCCCATGGCTGACTAATTT
TTTTTATTTATGCAGAGGCCGAGGCCGCCTCTGCCTCTGAGCTATTCCAGAAGTAGTGAGGAGGCTTTTT
TGGAGGCCTAGGCTTTTGCAAAAAGCTCCCGGGAGCTTGTATATCCATTTTCGGATCTGATCAGCACGTG
TTGACAATTAATCATCGGCATAGTATATCGGCATAGTATAATACGACAAGGTGAGGAACTAAACCATGGC
CAAGTTGACCAGTGCCGTTCCGGTGCTCACCGCGCGCGACGTCGCCGGAGCGGTCGAGTTCTGGACCGAC
CGGCTCGGGTTCTCCCGGGACTTCGTGGAGGACGACTTCGCCGGTGTGGTCCGGGACGACGTGACCCTGT
TCATCAGCGCGGTCCAGGACCAGGTGGTGCCGGACAACACCCTGGCCTGGGTGTGGGTGCGCGGCCTGGA
CGAGCTGTACGCCGAGTGGTCGGAGGTCGTGTCCACGAACTTCCGGGACGCCTCCGGGCCGGCCATGACC
GAGATCGGCGAGCAGCCGTGGGGGCGGGAGTTCGCCCTGCGCGACCCGGCCGGCAACTGCGTGCACTTCG
TGGCCGAGGAGCAGGACTGACACGTGCTACGAGATTTCGATTCCACCGCCGCCTTCTATGAAAGGTTGGG
CTTCGGAATCGTTTTCCGGGACGCCGGCTGGATGATCCTCCAGCGCGGGGATCTCATGCTGGAGTTCTTC
GCCCACCCCAACTTGTTTATTGCAGCTTATAATGGTTACAAATAAAGCAATAGCATCACAAATTTCACAA
ATAAAGCATTTTTTTCACTGCATTCTAGTTGTGGTTTGTCCAAACTCATCAATGTATCTTATCATGTCTG
TATACCGTCGACCTCTAGCTAGAGCTTGGCGTAATCATGGTCATAGCTGTTTCCTGTGTGAAATTGTTAT
CCGCTCACAATTCCACACAACATACGAGCCGGAAGCATAAAGTGTAAAGCCTGGGGTGCCTAATGAGTGA
GCTAACTCACATTAATTGCGTTGCGCTCACTGCCCGCTTTCCAGTCGGGAAACCTGTCGTGCCAGCTGCA
TTAATGAATCGGCCAACGCGCGGGGAGAGGCGGTTTGCGTATTGGGCGCTCTTCCGCTTCCTCGCTCACT
GACTCGCTGCGCTCGGTCGTTCGGCTGCGGCGAGCGGTATCAGCTCACTCAAAGGCGGTAATACGGTTAT
CCACAGAATCAGGGGATAACGCAGGAAAGAACATGTGAGCAAAAGGCCAGCAAAAGGCCAGGAACCGTAA
AAAGGCCGCGTTGCTGGCGTTTTTCCATAGGCTCCGCCCCCCTGACGAGCATCACAAAAATCGACGCTCA
AGTCAGAGGTGGCGAAACCCGACAGGACTATAAAGATACCAGGCGTTTCCCCCTGGAAGCTCCCTCGTGC
GCTCTCCTGTTCCGACCCTGCCGCTTACCGGATACCTGTCCGCCTTTCTCCCTTCGGGAAGCGTGGCGCT
TTCTCATAGCTCACGCTGTAGGTATCTCAGTTCGGTGTAGGTCGTTCGCTCCAAGCTGGGCTGTGTGCAC
GAACCCCCCGTTCAGCCCGACCGCTGCGCCTTATCCGGTAACTATCGTCTTGAGTCCAACCCGGTAAGAC
ACGACTTATCGCCACTGGCAGCAGCCACTGGTAACAGGATTAGCAGAGCGAGGTATGTAGGCGGTGCTAC
AGAGTTCTTGAAGTGGTGGCCTAACTACGGCTACACTAGAAGAACAGTATTTGGTATCTGCGCTCTGCTG
AAGCCAGTTACCTTCGGAAAAAGAGTTGGTAGCTCTTGATCCGGCAAACAAACCACCGCTGGTAGCGGTG
GTTTTTTTGTTTGCAAGCAGCAGATTACGCGCAGAAAAAAAGGATCTCAAGAAGATCCTTTGATCTTTTC
TACGGGGTCTGACGCTCAGTGGAACGAAAACTCACGTTAAGGGATTTTGGTCATGAGATTATCAAAAAGG
ATCTTCACCTAGATCCTTTTAAATTAAAAATGAAGTTTTAAATCAATCTAAAGTATATATGAGTAAACTT
GGTCTGACAG
